>Addgene plasmid #52268 | pSC-mTDG-IntE2 | depositor full sequence | sequence record 80818 | pSC-mTDG-IntE2 sequence 8898 bps
TAATACGACTCACTATAGGGGAATTGTGAGCGGATAACAATTCCCCTCTAGAAATAATTTTGTTTAACTT
TAAGAAGGAGATATAACCATGGACGCAGAGGCCGCGCGCAGCTATTCTCTGGAGCAAGTTCAAGCTTTGT
ATTCATTTCCATTTCAACAAATGATGGCAGAAGTTCCTAACATGGCAGTCACGACTGGACAGCAGGTGCC
AGCAGTAGCTCCTAACATGGCAACCGTGACAGAACAGCAGGTGCCCGCAGACGCTCCTGTCCAGGAACCT
GCACCAGAAGCTCCAAAGAGAAGGAAAAGGAAACCCAGAGCAGCAGAGCCCCAGGAACCAGTGGAGCCCA
AAAAACCTGCTACGTCGAAGAAATCCGGCAAGTCTACAAAATCAAAGGAAAAGCAGGAGAAAATCACAGA
CGCGTTTAAAGTGAAAAGGAAAGTGGACCGCTTCAACGGCGTCTCTGAAGCTGAGCTTCTGACCAAGACT
CTTCCTGACATTTTGACCTTCAATCTGGATATTGTGATCATTGGCATTAACCCGGGATTAATGGCTGCTT
ACAAAGGACATCACTACCCTGGGCCTGGAAATCACTTCTGGAAGTGTCTGTTCATGTCGGGGCTGAGTGA
GGTGCAGCTGAATCACATGGATGACCACACCTTACCCGGCAAGTACGGCATCGGATTCACCAACATGGTG
GAACGGACGACGCCGGGCAGCAAGGATCTGTCTAGTAAAGAGTTCCGGGAAGGAGGGCGCATCCTGGTGC
AGAAACTGCAGAAATATCAGCCACGAATAGCGGTGTTTAATGGAAAATGTATTTATGAAATTTTCAGTAA
AGAAGTTTTTGGAGTAAAGGTTAAGAACTTGGAATTTGGGCTTCAACCCCACAAGATCCCAGACACAGAA
ACTCTGTGCTACGTCATGCCGTCGTCCAGCGCCAGATGTGCTCAGTTTCCCCGGGCCCAGGACAAAGTTC
ATTACTACATTAAGCTGAAGGACTTGAGAGACCAGCTGAAAGGCATTGAACGCAACACCGACGTTCAGGA
AGTGCAGTATACATTTGACCTGCAGCTTGCGCAAGAGGACGCAAAGAAGATGGCTGTTAAGGAAGAAAAG
TATGATCCAGGCTATGAGGCAGCTTACGGCGGCGCCTATGGGGAAAACCCATGTAATGGGGAACCTTGTG
GCATTGCTTCAAATGGGCTAACAGCCCACAGTGCGGAGCCGAGAGGAGAAGCGACCCCCGGCGATGTTCC
AAATGGGCAGTGGATGGCACAGTCGTTTGCAGAGCAGATCCCTTCTTTTAATAATTGTGGGACCCGAGAG
CAGGAAGAAGAGAGCCACGCTCTCGAGATGTGCATCTGCGGAGATGCACTAGTTGCCCTACCCGAGGGCG
AGTCGGTACGCATCGCCGACATCGTGCCGGGTGCGCGGCCCAACAGTGACAACGCCATCGACCTGAAAGT
CCTTGACCGGCATGGCAATCCCGTGCTCGCCGACCGGCTGTTCCACTCCGGCGAGCATCCGGTGTACACG
GTGCGTACGGTCGAAGGTCTGCGTGTGACGGGCACCGCGAACCACCCGTTGTTGTGTTTGGTCGACGTCG
CCGGGGTGCCGACCCTGCTGTGGAAGCTGATCGACGAAATCAAGCCGGGCGATTACGCGGTGATTCAACG
CAGCGCATTCAGCGTCGACTGTGCAGGTTTTGCCCGCGGGAAACCCGAATTTGCGCCCACAACCTACACA
GTCGGCGTCCCTGGACTGGTGCGTTTCTTGGAAGCACACCACCGAGACCCGGACGCCCAAGCTATCGCCG
ACGAGCTGACCGACGGGCGGTTCTACTACGCGAAAGTCGCCAGTGTCACCGACGCCGGCGTGCAGCCGGT
GTATAGCCTTCGTGTCGACACGGCAGACCACGCGTTTATCACGAACGGGTTCGTCAGCCACGCTACTGGC
CTCACCGGTCTAAGCTTAGCATCCATGTCGGGGATCGCCCTCAGCAGACTCGCCCAGGAGAGGAAAGCAT
GGAGGAAAGACCACCCATTTGGTTTCGTGGCTGTCCCAACAAAAAATCCCGATGGCACGATGAACCTCAT
GAACTGGGAGTGCGCCATTCCGGGAAAGAAAGGGACTCCGTGGGAAGGAGGCTTGTTTAAACTACGGATG
CTTTTCAAAGATGATTATCCATCTTCGCCACCAAAATGTAAATTCGAACCACCATTATTTCACCCGAATG
TGTACCCTTCGGGGACAGTGTGCCTGTCCATCTTAGAGGAGGACAAGGACTGGAGGCCAGCCATCACAAT
CAAACAGATCCTATTAGGAATACAGGAACTTCTAAATGAACCAAATATCCAAGACCCAGCTCAAGCAGAG
GCCTACACGATTTACTGCCAAAACAGAGTGGAGTACGAGAAAAGGGTCCGAGCACAAGCCAAGAAGTTTG
CGCCCTCATCAGGATCCGGAATGTCCCCTATACTAGGTTATTGGAAAATTAAGGGCCTTGTGCAACCCAC
TCGACTTCTTTTGGAATATCTTGAAGAAAAATATGAAGAGCATTTGTATGAGCGCGATGAAGGTGATAAA
TGGCGAAACAAAAAGTTTGAATTGGGTTTGGAGTTTCCCAATCTTCCTTATTATATTGATGGTGATGTTA
AATTAACACAGTCTATGGCCATCATACGTTATATAGCTGACAAGCACAACATGTTGGGTGGTTGTCCAAA
AGAGCGTGCAGAGATTTCAATGCTTGAAGGAGCGGTTTTGGATATTAGATACGGTGTTTCGAGAATTGCA
TATAGTAAAGACTTTGAAACTCTCAAAGTTGATTTTCTTAGCAAGCTACCTGAAATGCTGAAAATGTTCG
AAGATCGTTTATGTCATAAAACATATTTAAATGGTGATCATGTAACCCATCCTGACTTCATGTTGTATGA
CGCTCTTGATGTTGTTTTATACATGGACCCAATGTGCCTGGATGCGTTCCCAAAATTAGTTTGTTTTAAA
AAACGTATTGAAGCTATCCCACAAATTGATAAGTACTTGAAATCCAGCAAGTATATAGCATGGCCTTTGC
AGGGCTGGCAAGCCACGTTTGGTGGTGGCGACCATCCTCCAAAATAGATCCGGCTGCTAACAAAGCCCGA
AAGGAAGCTGAGTTGGCTGCTGCCACCGCTGAGCAATAACTAGCATAACCCCTTGGGGCCTCTAAACGGG
TCTTGAGGGGTTTTTTGCTGAAAGGAGGAACTATATCCGGATAACTACGTCAGGTGGCACTTTTCGGGGA
AATGTGCGCGGAACCCCTATTTGTTTATTTTTCTAAATACATTCAAATATGTATCCGCTCATGAGACAAT
AACCCTGATAAATGCTTCAATAATATTGAAAAAGGAAGAGTATGAGTATTCAACATTTCCGTGTCGCCCT
TATTCCCTTTTTTGCGGCATTTTGCCTTCCTGTTTTTGCTCACCCAGAAACGCTGGTGAAAGTAAAAGAT
GCTGAAGATCAGTTGGGTGCACGAGTGGGTTACATCGAACTGGATCTCAACAGCGGTAAGATCCTTGAGA
GTTTTCGCCCCGAAGAACGTTCTCCAATGATGAGCACTTTTAAAGTTCTGCTATGTGGCGCGGTATTATC
CCGTGTTGACGCCGGGCAAGAGCAACTCGGTCGCCGCATACACTATTCTCAGAATGACTTGGTTGAGTAC
TCACCAGTCACAGAAAAGCATCTTACGGATGGCATGACAGTAAGAGAATTATGCAGTGCTGCCATAACCA
TGAGTGATAACACTGCGGCCAACTTACTTCTGACAACGATCGGAGGACCGAAGGAGCTAACCGCTTTTTT
GCACAACATGGGGGATCATGTAACTCGCCTTGATCGTTGGGAACCGGAGCTGAATGAAGCCATACCAAAC
GACGAGCGTGACACCACGATGCCTGTAGCAATGGCAACAACGTTGCGCAAACTATTAACTGGCGAACTAC
TTACTCTAGCTTCCCGGCAACAATTAATAGACTGGATGGAGGCGGATAAAGTTGCAGGACCACTTCTGCG
CTCGGCCCTTCCGGCTGGCTGGTTTATTGCTGATAAATCTGGAGCCGGTGAGCGTGGGTCTCGCGGTATC
ATTGCAGCACTGGGGCCAGATGGTAAGCCCTCCCGTATCGTAGTTATCTACACGACGGGGAGTCAGGCAA
CTATGGATGAACGAAATAGACAGATCGCTGAGATAGGTGCCTCACTGATTAAGCATTGGTAACTGTCAGA
CCAAGTTTACTCATATATACTTTAGATTGATT
[38 nt withheld, positions 4303-4340]
A
[37 nt withheld, positions 4342-4378]
ATTTTGTTAAAATTCGCGTTAAATTTTTGTTAAATCAGCTCATTTTTTAACCAATAGGCCGAAATCGGCA
AAATCCCTTATAAATCAAAAGAATAGCCCGAGATAGGGT
[37 nt withheld, positions 4488-4524]
AAAGAACGTGGACTCCAACGTCAAAGG
[141 nt withheld, positions 4552-4692]
G
[125 nt withheld, positions 4694-4818]
AAAGGATCTAGGTGAAGATCCTTTTTGATAATCTCATGACCAAAATCCCTTAACGTGAGTTTTCGTTCCA
CTGAGCGTCAGACCCCGTAGAAAAGATCAAAGGATCTTCTTGAGATCCTTTTTTTCTGCGCGTAATCTGC
TGCTTGCAAACAAAAAAACCACCGCTACCAGCGGTGGTTTGTTTGCCGGATCAAGAGCTACCAACTCTTT
TTCCGAAGGTAACTGGCTTCAGCAGAGCGCAGATACCAAATACTGTCCTTCTAGTGTAGCCGTAGTTAGG
CCACCACTTCAAGAACTCTGTAGCACCGCCTACATACCTCGCTCTGCTAATCCTGTTACCAGTGGCTGCT
GCCAGTGGCGATAAGTCGTGTCTTACCGGGTTGGACTCAAGACGATAGTTACCGGATAAGGCGCAGCGGT
CGGGCTGAACGGGGGGTTCGTGCACACAGCCCAGCTTGGAGCGAACGACCTACACCGAACTGAGATACCT
ACAGCGTGAGCTATGAGAAAGCGCCACGCTTCCCGAAGGGAGAAAGGCGGACAGGTATCCGGTAAGCGGC
AGGGTCGGAACAGGAGAGCGCACGAGGGAGCTTCCAGGGGGAAACGCCTGGTATCTTTATAGTCCTGTCG
GGTTTCGCCACCTCTGACTTGAGCGTCGATTTTTGTGATGCTCGTCAGGGGGGCGGAGCCTATGGAAAAA
CGCCAGCAACGCGGCCTTTTTACGGTTCCTGGCCTTTTGCTGGCCTTTTGCTCACATGTTCTTTCCTGCG
TTATCCCCTGATTCTGTGGATAACCGTATTACCGCCTTTGAGTGAGCTGATACCGCTCGCCGCAGCCGAA
CGACCGAGCGCAGCGAGTCAGTGAGCGAGGAAGCTATGGTGCACTCTCAGTACAATCTGCTCTGATGCCG
CATAGTTAAGCCAGTATACACTCCGCTATCGCTACGTGACTGGGTCATGGCTGCGCCCCGACACCCGCCA
ACACCCGCTGACGCGCCCTGACGGGCTTGTCTGCTCCCGGCATCCGCTTACAGACAAGCTGTGACCGTCT
CCGGGAGCTGCATGTGTCAGAGGTTTTCACCGTCATCACCGAAACGCGCGAGGCAGCTGCGGTAAAGCTC
ATCAGCGTGGTCGTGCAGCGATTCACAGATGTCTGCCTGTTCATCCGCGTCCAGCTCGTTGAGTTTCTCC
AGAAGCGTTAATGTCTGGCTTCTGATAAAGCGGGCCATGTTAAGGGCGGTTTTTTCCTGTTTGGTCACTG
ATGCCTCCGTGTAAGGGGGATTTCTGTTCATGGGGGTAATGATACCGATGAAACGAGAGAGGATGCTCAC
GATACGGGTTACTGATGATGAACATGCCCGGTTACTGGAACGTTGTGAGGGTAAACAACTGGCGGTATGG
ATGCGGCGGGACCAGAGAAAAATCACTCAGGGTCAATGCCAGCCGAACGCCAGCAAGACGTAGCCCAGCG
CGTCGGCCGCCATGCCGGCGATAATGGCCTGCTTCTCGCCGAAACGTTTGGTGGCGGGACCAGTGACGAA
GGCTTGAGCGAGGGCGTGCAAGATTCCGAATACCGCAAGCGACAGGCCGATCATCGTCGCGCTCCAGCGA
AAGCGGTCCTCGCCGAAAATGACCCAGAGCGCTGCCGGCACCTGTCCTACGAGTTGCATGATAAAGAAGA
CAGTCATAAGTGCGGCGACGATAGTCATGCCCCGCGCCCACCGGAAGGAGCTGACTGGGTTGAAGGCTCT
CAAGGGCATCGGTCGAGATCCCGGTGCCTAATGAGTGAGCTAACTTACATTAATTGCGTTGCGCTCACTG
CCCGCTTTCCAGTCGGGAAACCTGTCGTGCCAGCTGCATTAATGAATCGGCCAACGCGCGGGGAGAGGCG
GTTTGCGTATTGGGCGCCAGGGTGGTTTTTCTTTTCACCAGTGAGACGGGCAACAGCTGATTGCCCTTCA
CCGCCTGGCCCTGAGAGAGTTGCAGCAAGCGGTCCACGCTGGTTTGCCCCAGCAGGCGAAAATCCTGTTT
GATGGTGGTTAACGGCGGGATATAACATGAGCTGTCTTCGGTATCGTCGTATCCCACTACCGAGATATCC
GCACCAACGCGCAGCCCGGACTCGGTAATGGCGCGCATTGCGCCCAGCGCCATCTGATCGTTGGCAACCA
GCATCGCAGTGGGAACGATGCCCTCATTCAGCATTTGCATGGTTTGTTGAAAACCGGACATGGCACTCCA
GTCGCCTTCCCGTTCCGCTATCGGCTGAATTTGATTGCGAGTGAGATATTTATGCCAGCCAGCCAGACGC
AGACGCGCCGAGACAGAACTTAATGGGCCCGCTAACAGCGCGATTTGCTGGTGACCCAATGCGACCAGAT
GCTCCACGCCCAGTCGCGTACCGTCTTCATGGGAGAAAATAATACTGTTGATGGGTGTCTGGTCAGAGAC
ATCAAGAAATAACGCCGGAACATTAGTGCAGGCAGCTTCCACAGCAATGGCATCCTGGTCATCCAGCGGA
TAGTTAATGATCAGCCCACTGACGCGTTGCGCGAGAAGATTGTGCACCGCCGCTTTACAGGCTTCGACGC
CGCTTCGTTCTACCATCGACACCACCACGCTGGCACCCAGTTGATCGGCGCGAGATTTAATCGCCGCGAC
AATTTGCGACGGCGCGTGCAGGGCCAGACTGGAGGTGGCAACGCCAATCAGCAACGACTGTTTGCCCGCC
AGTTGTTGTGCCACGCGGTTGGGAATGTAATTCAGCTCCGCCATCGCCGCTTCCACTTTTTCCCGCGTTT
TCGCAGAAACGTGGCTGGCCTGGTTCACCACGCGGGAAACGGTCTGATAAGAGACACCGGCATACTCTGC
GACATCGTATAACGTTACTGGTTTCACATTCACCACCCTGAATTGACTCTCTTCCGGGCGCTATCATGCC
ATACCGCGAAAGGTTTTGCGCCATTCGATGGTGTCCGGGATCTCGACGCTCTCCCTTATGCGACTCCTGC
ATTAGGAAGCAGCCCAGTAGTAGGTTGAGGCCGTTGAGCACCGCCGCCGCAAGGAATGGTGCATGCCGGC
ATGCCGCCCTTTCGTCTTCAAGAATTAATTCCCAATTCCCCAGGCATCAAATAAAACGAAAGGCTCAGTC
GAAAGACTGGGCCTTTCGTTTTATCTGTTGTTTGTCGGTGAACGCTCTCCTGAGTAGGACAAATCCGCCG
GGAGCGGATTTGAACGTTGCGAAGCAACGGCCCGGAGGGTGGCGGGCAGGACGCCCGCCATAAACTGCCA
GGAATTAATTCCCCAGGCATCAAATAAAACGAAAGGCTCAGTCGAAAGACTGGGCCTTTCGTTTTATCTG
TTGTTTGTCGGTGAACGCTCTCCTGAGTAGGACAAATCCGCCGGGAGCGGATTTGAACGTTGCGAAGCAA
CGGCCCGGAGGGTGGCGGGCAGGACGCCCGCCATAAACTGCCAGGAATTAATTCCCCAGGCATCAAATAA
AACGAAAGGCTCAGTCGAAAGACTGGGCCTTTCGTTTTATCTGTTGTTTGTCGGTGAACGCTCTCCTGAG
TAGGACAAATCCGCCGGGAGCGGATTTGAACGTTGCGAAGCAACGGCCCGGAGGGTGGCGGGCAGGACGC
CCGCCATAAACTGCCAGGAATTAATTCCCCAGGCATCAAATAAAACGAAAGGCTCAGTCGAAAGACTGGG
CCTTTCGTTTTATCTGTTGTTTGTCGGTGAACGCTCTCCTGAGTAGGACAAATCCGCCGGGAGCGGATTT
GAACGTTGCGAAGCAACGGCCCGGAGGGTGGCGGGCAGGACGCCCGCCATAAACTGCCAGGAATTAATTC
CCCAGGCATCAAATAAAACGAAAGGCTCAGTCGAAAGACTGGGCCTTTCGTTTTATCTGTTGTTTGTCGG
TGAACGCTCTCCTGAGTAGGACAAATCCGCCGGGAGCGGATTTGAACGTTGCGAAGCAACGGCCCGGAGG
GTGGCGGGCAGGACGCCCGCCATAAACTGCCAGGAATTGGGGATCGGAATTAATTCCCGGTTTAAACCGG
GGATCTCGATCCCGCGAAAT
Features (pLannotate 1.2.2; 26 found; start..end, strand, type, name):
      1..19      +  promoter       T7 promoter: promoter for bacteriophage T7 RNA polymerase
     20..44      +  protein_bind   lac operator: The lac repressor binds to the lac operator to inhibit transcription in E. coli. This inhibition can be relieved by adding lactose or isopropyl-β-D-thiogalactopyranoside (IPTG). lac repressor encoded by lacI
     59..81      +  RBS            RBS: efficient ribosome binding site from bacteriophage T7 gene 10 (Olins and Rangwala, 1989)
     89..1351    +  CDS            Tdg: TDG_MOUSE - Experimental evidence at protein level: Swiss-Prot protein existence level 1. DNA glycosylase that plays a key role in active DNA demethylation: specifically recognizes and binds 5-formylcytosine (5fC) and 5-carboxylcytosine (5caC) in the context of CpG sites and mediates their excision through base-excision repair (BER) to install an unmethylated cytosine (PubMed:21817016). Cannot remove 5- hydroxymethylcytosine (5hmC). According to an alternative model, involved in DNA demethylation by mediating DNA glycolase activity toward 5-hydroxymethyluracil (5hmU) produced by deamination of
   1370..1954    +  CDS            Mxe GyrA intein: modified GyrA intein (Southworth et al., 1999); Mycobacterium xenopi gyrA; N-terminal cleavage of this intein can be induced by thiols.
   1985..2458    +  CDS            UBE2I: UBC9_CHICK - Also known as UBC9, UBCE9. Experimental evidence at protein level: Swiss-Prot protein existence level 1. Accepts the ubiquitin-like proteins SUMO1, SUMO2 and SUMO3 from the UBLE1A-UBLE1B E1 complex and catalyzes their covalent attachment to other proteins with the help of an E3 ligase such as RANBP2 or CBX4. Essential for nuclear architecture and chromosome segregation. From Gallus gallus (Chicken).
   2471..3124    +  CDS            GST26_SCHJA: Experimental evidence at protein level: Swiss-Prot protein existence level 1. GST isoenzymes appear to play a central role in the parasite detoxification system. Other functions are also suspected including a role in increasing the solubility of haematin in the parasite gut. From Schistosoma japonicum (Blood fluke).
   3133..3182    +  CDS            SET1 (fragment): solubility-enhancement tag derived from T7 phage gene 10B
   3190..3237    +  terminator     T7 terminator: transcription terminator for bacteriophage T7 RNA polymerase
   3297..3401    +  promoter       AmpR promoter: bla
   3402..4262    +  CDS            AmpR: β-lactamase; bla; confers resistance to ampicillin, carbenicillin, and related antibiotics
   4304..4817    -  rep_origin     M13 ori (sequence partly withheld): M13 bacteriophage origin of replication; arrow indicates direction of (+) strand synthesis
   4928..5516    +  rep_origin     ori: high-copy-number ColE1/pMB1/pBR322/pUC origin of replication
   5693..5783    -  misc_feature   bom (fragment): basis of mobility region from pBR322
   5885..6076    -  CDS            rop: Rop protein, which maintains plasmids at low copy number; rop
   6117..6227    +  CDS            mbeC (fragment): MBEC_ECOLX - Experimental evidence at protein level: Swiss-Prot protein existence level 1. Required for efficient mobilization of ColE1 plasmid and is thus essential to promote the specific transfer of the plasmid during conjugation. Probably functions by inducing DNA bending, helping the MbeA relaxase to melt the DNA around the nic site and cleave the phosphodiester bond. Binds specifically double-stranded DNA (dsDNA) containing the ColE1 oriT but does not recognize the inverted repeat (IR). From Escherichia coli.
   6262..6584    -  CDS            TcR (fragment): tetracycline efflux protein; tet; confers resistance to tetracycline
   6599..6620    -  protein_bind   CAP binding site: CAP binding activates transcription in the presence of cAMP. E. coli catabolite activator protein
   6633..7715    -  CDS            lacI: lac repressor; lacI; The lac repressor binds to the lac operator to inhibit transcription in E. coli. This inhibition can be relieved by adding lactose or isopropyl-β-D-thiogalactopyranoside (IPTG).
   7716..7793    -  promoter       lacI promoter: lacI
   7801..7894    -  CDS            TcR (fragment): tetracycline efflux protein; tet; confers resistance to tetracycline
   7946..8032    +  terminator     rrnB T1 terminator: Escherichia coli rrnB; transcription terminator T1 from the E. coli rrnB gene
   8129..8215    +  terminator     rrnB T1 terminator: Escherichia coli rrnB; transcription terminator T1 from the E. coli rrnB gene
   8312..8398    +  terminator     rrnB T1 terminator: Escherichia coli rrnB; transcription terminator T1 from the E. coli rrnB gene
   8495..8581    +  terminator     rrnB T1 terminator: Escherichia coli rrnB; transcription terminator T1 from the E. coli rrnB gene
   8678..8764    +  terminator     rrnB T1 terminator: Escherichia coli rrnB; transcription terminator T1 from the E. coli rrnB gene
