[The description below was written by a language model from this plasmid's Addgene catalogue record and pLannotate feature annotations shown in this document.]
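Description:
pSC-mTDG-IntE2 is an 8.9 kb bacterial expression plasmid built on the pTXB3 intein-fusion backbone, in which the original chitin-binding domain was replaced by a Ubc9–GST fusion to give the cloning vector pSC-IntE2. It replicates from a ColE1/pMB1-type origin and is catalogued as high copy, although the feature table also shows a rop gene and a bom fragment inherited from pBR322. An M13 origin is present as well. Selection is by ampicillin through the bla gene. The tetracycline resistance sequences appear only as fragments and should not be functional.

The payload is a single open reading frame driven by a T7 promoter with an adjacent lac operator and the T7 gene 10 ribosome binding site, and closed by a T7 terminator. A plasmid-borne lacI supplies repressor, so expression is IPTG-inducible in hosts that provide T7 RNA polymerase, such as BL21(DE3). Five tandem rrnB T1 terminators lie upstream of the promoter, presumably limiting read-through transcription. Mouse thymine DNA glycosylase (Tdg), cloned between NcoI and XhoI, is fused at its C-terminus to the Mxe GyrA intein, followed by the SUMO-conjugating E2 enzyme Ubc9 and Schistosoma japonicum GST. The annotation matched the Ubc9 segment to the chicken UBE2I protein, but the catalogue does not state its species.

The design tethers the E2 enzyme to the substrate, and GST provides an affinity handle. Thiol-induced cleavage at the intein's N-terminus can then release TDG from the rest of the fusion. The plasmid belongs to a recombinant SUMOylation system for producing SUMO-modified protein in E. coli. The record notes co-use with a second expression vector, whose contents are not described here.
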