Addgene plasmid #52268: pSC-mTDG-IntE2
Purpose: Bacterial expression of mouse TDG C-terminally fused to GyrA intein, SUMO-E2 and GST
Depositing lab: Primo Schaer. Depositing organization: University of Basel. Publication: Versatile Recombinant SUMOylation System for the Production of SUMO-Modified Protein. Weber AR, Schuermann D, Schar P. PLoS One. 2014 Jul 9;9(7):e102157. doi: 10.1371/journal.pone.0102157. eCollection 2014. PubMed 25007328.
Backbone
  Vector backbone: pTXB3
  Backbone manufacturer: New England Biolabs
  Backbone size w/o insert (bp): 6707
  Total vector size (bp): 8898
  Modifications to backbone: CBD domain replaced by Ubc9-GST fusion resulting in the cloning vector pSC-IntE2
  Vector type: Bacterial Expression
Growth in bacteria
  Bacterial resistance: Ampicillin, 100 μg/mL
  Growth temperature: 37°C
  Growth strain: DH5alpha
  Growth instructions: In combination with a second vector for protein expression in BL21(DE3) cells, the selection pressure was reduced by half to 50 mg/L Ampicillin
  Copy number: High Copy
Gene/Insert
  Gene/Insert name: TDG
  Species: M. musculus (mouse)
  Insert size (bp): 1265
  GenBank ID: NM_011561.2
  Entrez Gene: Tdg (a.k.a. E130317C12Rik, JZA-3, Jza1)
  Promoter: T7
  Tag / fusion protein: GST (C terminal on backbone)
  Cloning method: Restriction Enzyme; 5′ cloning site NcoI (not destroyed); 3′ cloning site XhoI (not destroyed)
  Sequencing primers: 5′ TAATACGACTCACTATAGGG
Terms and licenses: Academic/Nonprofit Terms; Industry Terms: Not Available to Industry
How to cite: pSC-mTDG-IntE2 was a gift from Primo Schaer (Addgene plasmid # 52268 ; http://n2t.net/addgene:52268 ; RRID:Addgene_52268)
