>Addgene plasmid #52268 | pSC-mTDG-IntE2 | addgene partial sequence | sequence record 86035 | T7 5'-TAATACGACTCACTATAGGG-3'
AATAATTTTGTTTAACTTTAAGAAGGAGATATAACCATGGACGCAGAGGCCGCGCGCAGCTATTCTCTGG
AGCAAGTTCAAGCTTTGTATTCATTTCCATTTCAACAAATGATGGCAGAAGTTCCTAACATGGCAGTCAC
GACTGGACAGCAGGTGCCAGCAGTAGCTCCTAACATGGCAACCGTGACAGAACAGCAGGTGCCCGCAGAC
GCTCCTGTCCAGGAACCTGCACCAGAAGCTCCAAAGAGAAGGAAAAGGAAACCCAGAGCAGCAGAGCCCC
AGGAACCAGTGGAGCCCAAAAAACCTGCTACGTCGAAGAAATCCGGCAAGTCTACAAAATCAAAGGAAAA
GCAGGAGAAAATCACAGACGCGTTTAAAGTGAAAAGGAAAGTGGACCGCTTCAACGGCGTCTCTGAAGCT
GAGCTTCTGACCAAGACTCTTCCTGACATTTTGACCTTCAATCTGGATATTGTGATCATTGGCATTAACC
CGGGATTAATGGCTGCTTACAAAGGACATCACTACCCTGGGCCTGGAAATCACTTCTGGAAGTGTCTGTT
CATGTCGGGGCTGAGTGAGGTGCAGCTGAATCACATGGATGACCACACCTTACCCGGCAAGTACGGCATC
GGATTCACCAACATGGTGGAACGGACGACGCCGGGCAGCAAGGATCTGTCTAGTAAAGAGTTCCGGGAAG
GAGGGCGCATCCTGGTGCAGAAACTGCAGAAATATCAGCCACGAATAGCGGTGTTTAATGGAAAATGTAT
TTATGAAATTTTCAGTAAA
