>Addgene plasmid #52268 | pSC-mTDG-IntE2 | addgene partial sequence | sequence record 86367 | GST-R 5'-AAAGAAGTCGAGTGGGTTGC-3'
TAGTATAGGGGACATTCCGGATCCTGATGAGGGCGCAAACTTCTTGGCTTGTGCTCGGACCCTTTTCTCG
TACTCCACTCTGTTTTGGCAGTAAATCGTGTAGGCCTCTGCTTGAGCTGGGTCTTGGATATTTGGTTCAT
TTAGAAGTTCCTGTATTCCTAATAGGATCTGTTTGATTGTGATGGCTGGCCTCCAGTCCTTGTCCTCCTC
TAAGATGGACAGGCACACTGTCCCCGAAGGGTACACATTCGGGTGAAATAATGGTGGTTCGAATTTACAT
TTTGGTGGCGAAGATGGATAATCATCTTTGAAAAGCATCCGTAGTTTAAACAAGCCTCCTTCCCACGGAG
TCCCTTTCTTTCCCGGAATGGCGCACTCCCAGTTCATGAGGTTCATCGTGCCATCGGGATTTTTTGTTGG
GACAGCCACGAAACCAAATGGGTGGTCTTTCCTCCATGCTTTCCTCTCCTGGGCGAGTCTGCTGAGGGCG
ATCCCCGACATGGATGCTAAGCTTAGACCGGTGAGGCCAGTAGCGTGGCTGACGAACCCGTTCGTGATAA
ACGCGTGGTCTGCCGTGTCGACACGAAGGCTATACACCGGCTGCACGCCGGCGTCGGTGACACTGGCGAC
TTTCGCGTAGTAGAACCGCCCGTCGGTCAGCTCGTCGGCGATAGCTTGGGCGTCCGGGTCTCGGTGGTGT
GCTTCCAAGAAACGCACCAGTCCAGGGACGCCGACTGTGTAGGTTGTGGGCGCAAATTCGGGTTTCCCGC
GGGCAAAACCTGCACAGTCGACGCTGAATGCGCTGCGTTGAATCACCGCGTAATCGCCCGGCTTGATTTC
GTCGATCAGCTTCCACAGCAGGGTCGGCACCCCGGCGACGTC
